>Addgene plasmid #168737 | pDONR223 HCoV-229E NSP10_nostop | depositor partial sequence | sequence record 326946 | Inserted CDS without stop codon
ATGGCTGGCAAACAGACTGAGTTTGTTTCAAACTCCCATTTATTAACACATTGTTCTTTTGCTGTTGACC
CAGCTGCAGCCTATCTTGATGCTGTTAAACAAGGCGCAAAACCTGTTGGCAATTGTGTAAAGATGTTGAC
TAATGGTTCTGGTAGCGGTCAGGCTATTACTTGTACCATTGATTCCAACACTACGCAGGACACATATGGT
GGCGCGTCTGTTTGTATTTATTGCAGAGCACATGTTGCACATCCAACCATGGACGGTTTTTGTCAGTACA
AAGGCAAGTGGGTACAAGTGCCTATAGGTACAAATGACCCTATAAGATTTTGTCTTGAAAATACTGTTTG
TAAAGTTTGTGGTTGTTGGCTTAATCATGGCTGTACATGTGACCGGACTGCTATCCAATAA
