[The description below was written by a language model from this plasmid's Addgene catalogue record.]
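Description:
pDONR223 HCoV-229E NSP10_nostop is a Gateway-compatible Entry clone built on the pDONR223 donor backbone (listed as 5005 bp without insert). It carries a 405 bp open reading frame encoding non-structural protein 10 (NSP10) of human coronavirus 229E, a product of the viral replicase polyprotein gene. The plasmid is propagated in standard E. coli cloning strains such as DH5alpha and selected with spectinomycin. The record does not state the copy number or the origin of replication, and no feature table is provided, so element positions cannot be confirmed. The insert was introduced by Gateway recombination. In an Entry clone made this way the coding sequence is normally flanked by attL recombination sites, and M13 forward and reverse priming sites on either side are listed for sequence verification.

As an Entry vector, this construct is not an expression plasmid. The record lists no promoter, tag or reporter driving NSP10, and pDONR-type backbones serve only as shuttles. Its purpose is to let the ORF be moved by LR recombination into any compatible Destination vector, which then supplies the promoter, host-specific elements and fusion partners. The "nostop" designation indicates that the native stop codon has been omitted, so that after transfer the reading frame can continue into a C-terminal tag or fusion domain provided by the Destination vector. N-terminal fusions are also possible if that vector supplies a downstream stop. The clone belongs to a collection of human coronavirus protein-coding sequences assembled as a flexible Gateway resource. Such collections are suited to applications like tagged expression and protein interaction or functional screening of viral proteins.
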