Addgene plasmid #168737: pDONR223 HCoV-229E NSP10_nostop
Purpose: Gateway-compatible Entry vector
Depositing lab: Fritz Roth. Depositing organization: Sinai Health System. Publication: A resource of human coronavirus protein-coding sequences in a flexible, multipurpose Gateway Entry clone collection. Weller B, Lin CW, Pogoutse O, Sauer M, Marin-de la Rosa N, Strobel A, Young V, Knapp JJ, Rayhan A, Falter C, Kim DK, Roth FP, Falter-Braun P. G3 (Bethesda). 2023 Jul 5;13(7):jkad105. doi: 10.1093/g3journal/jkad105. PubMed 37267226.
Backbone
  Vector backbone: pDONR223
  Backbone manufacturer: Rual et al, Genome Res. 14:2128-2135, 2004.
  Backbone size w/o insert (bp): 5005
  Vector type: Other
Growth in bacteria
  Bacterial resistance: Spectinomycin, 50 μg/mL
  Growth temperature: 37°C
  Growth strain: DH5alpha
  Copy number: Unknown
Gene/Insert
  Gene/Insert name: NSP10
  Species: Other
  Insert size (bp): 405
  Entrez Gene: HCoV229Egp1 (a.k.a. HCoV229Egp1)
  Cloning method: Gateway Cloning
  Sequencing primers: 5′ m13-For; 3′ m13-Rev
Resource information
  A portion of this plasmid was derived from a plasmid made by: Falter-Braun Lab
Terms and licenses: Academic/Nonprofit Terms; Industry Terms
How to cite: pDONR223 HCoV-229E NSP10_nostop was a gift from Fritz Roth (Addgene plasmid # 168737 ; http://n2t.net/addgene:168737 ; RRID:Addgene_168737)
